>Addgene plasmid #12713 | DCT.VV.Orf25 | addgene partial sequence | sequence record 19108 | T7 5'-TAATACGACTCACTATAGGG-3'
CTGACCACCATGGGAAAAGAATTTACCAGATATCTTCTTTTTTCCAAACTGCGTTAATGTATTCTCTTAC
AAATATTCACAAGATGAATTCAGTAATATGAGTAAAACGGAACGTGATAGTTTCTCATTGGCCGTGTTTC
CAGTTATAAAACATAGATGGCATAACGCACACGTTGTAAAACATAAAGGAATATACAAAGTTAGTACAGA
AGCACGTGGAAAAAAAGTATCTCCTCCATCACTAGGAAAACCCGCACACATAAACCTAACCGCGAAGCAA
TATATATACAGTGAACACACAATAAGCTTTGAATGTTATAGTTTTCTAAAATGTATAACAAATACAGAAA
TCAATTCGTTCGATGAGTATATATTAAGAGGACTATTAGAAGCTGGTAATAGTTTACAGATATTTTCCAA
TTCCGTAGGTAAACGAACAGATACTATAGGTGTACTAGGGAATAAGTATCCATTTAGCAAAATTCCATTG
GCCTCATTAACTCCTAAAGCACAACGAGAGATATTTTCAGCGTGGATTTCTCATAGACCTGTAGTTTTAA
CTGGAGGAACTGGAGTGGGTAAGACGTCACAGGTACCCAAGTTATTGCTTTGGTTTAATTATTTATTTTG
GTGGATTCTCTACTCTAGATAAAATCACTAACTTTCACGAAAGACCAGTCATTCTATCTCTTCCTAGGAT
