[The description below was written by a language model from this plasmid's Addgene catalogue record.]
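Description:
DCT.VV.Orf25 is a mammalian expression plasmid built on the commercial pcDNA 3.1D V5-His-TOPO backbone (about 5.5 kb without insert) and carrying a 2,031 bp open reading frame from vaccinia virus. The insert, named VV.Orf25 within its library, is also recorded as VV_WR_077 and corresponds to the virion protein NPH II. It is listed as cloned between BamHI sites that remain intact at both ends, and it can be read from the 5′ side with a universal T7 primer. The plasmid is maintained at high copy in E. coli under ampicillin selection, and a neomycin resistance marker allows G418 selection of transfected mammalian cells. The record does not list the promoter or other individual features. Vectors of this pcDNA3.1 family generally use a CMV immediate-early promoter and offer C-terminal V5 and polyhistidine tags, but the record does not confirm whether the ORF is in frame with those tags here.

The construct belongs to a library of vaccinia virus ORF plasmids assembled for screening, associated with work identifying poxvirus CD8+ T cell determinants to support the design and characterisation of smallpox vaccines. In that context, expressing individual viral ORFs in mammalian cells allows each gene product to be tested as a source of T cell epitopes. The depositors caution that the plasmid was made for screening and may differ from the current canonical reference sequence of the gene. The plasmid and insert names apply only within this library, and the corresponding ORF designations in the Copenhagen and WR strains are given in a supplementary data sheet. Users should therefore check the available quality-control sequence before relying on the exact coding sequence.
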