Addgene plasmid #12713: DCT.VV.Orf25
Purpose: This plasmid was designed for screening purposes and may contain discrepancies relative to the current canonical GenBank version of the gene.
Depositing lab: Jack Bennink & Jon Yewdell. Depositing organization: National Institute of Allergy and Infectious Diseases (NIAID). Publication: Identification of poxvirus CD8+ T cell determinants to enable rational design and characterization of smallpox vaccines. Tscharke DC, Karupiah G, Zhou J, Palmore T, Irvine KR, Haeryfar SM, Williams S, Sidney J, Sette A, Bennink JR, Yewdell JW. J Exp Med. 2005 January 3; 201(1): 95–104. 10.1084/jem.20041912 PubMed 15623576.
Backbone
  Vector backbone: pcDNA 3.1D V5-His-TOPO
  Backbone manufacturer: Invitrogen
  Backbone size w/o insert (bp): 5514
  Vector type: Mammalian Expression
  Selectable markers: Neomycin (select with G418)
Growth in bacteria
  Bacterial resistance: Ampicillin, 100 μg/mL
  Growth temperature: 37°C
  Growth strain: DH5alpha
  Copy number: High Copy
Gene/Insert
  Gene/Insert name: VV.Orf25 (alt names: VV_WR_077; virion NPH II)
  Species: Vaccinia Virus
  Insert size (bp): 2031
  GenBank ID: 9791000
  Cloning method: Restriction Enzyme; 5′ cloning site BamHI (not destroyed); 3′ cloning site BamHI (not destroyed)
  Sequencing primers: 5′ Universal T7
Terms and licenses: Academic/Nonprofit Terms; Industry Terms: Not Available to Industry
Depositor comments: Please see the Vaccinia kit page ( https://www.addgene.org/vvorf/ ) for more information. The kit page contains the supplemental VVOrfData spreadsheet, which includes important information about this plasmid. The plasmid and insert names provided here relate only to this library. The name of the ORF (if present) in VACV strain Copenhagen and the name of the ORF (if annotated) in VACV strain WR sequence can be found in VVOrfData spreadsheet. Please note that the amino acid sequence given for each ORF in the spreadsheet may contain some errors. Additionally, changes from the expected sequence may be present in these plasmids. Please see Addgene's quality control sequence and sequencing notes in the VVOrfData spreadsheet before ordering this plasmid.
How to cite: DCT.VV.Orf25 was a gift from Jack Bennink & Jon Yewdell (Addgene plasmid # 12713 ; http://n2t.net/addgene:12713 ; RRID:Addgene_12713)
